>Addgene plasmid #45375 | pMP37-3 | depositor partial sequence | sequence record 63344 | MAVS cDNA
ATGCCGTTTGCTGAAGACAAGACCTATAAGTATATCTGCCGCAATTTCAGCAATTTTTGCAACGTGGATG
TTGTAGAGATTCTGCCTTACCTGCCCTGCCTGACAGCAAGAGACCAGGATCGACTGCGGGCCACCTGCAC
ACTCTCAGGGAACCGGGACACCCTCTGGCATCTCTTCAGTACCCTTCAGCGGCGGCCCGGCTGGGTTGAG
TCCTTCATTGCGGCGCTGAGGGACTGTGAGCTAGCTGATCTCGCAGACGAAGTCGCCTGTGTCTACCAGC
GCTACCAGCCTCGGACCTCGGACCGTCCCCTAGACCCACTGGAGCCACCGTCACTTCCTGCTGAGGGGCC
AGGGCCCCCCACACCTGCTGTGGCCCACAGTATCCCCTACAACGGCTACAGAGAGAAGGAGCCAAGTTAC
CCCATGTCTGTCCAGGAGACCCAGGCGCCAGAGTCCCCAGGAGAGAGTTCAGAGCAAGCCCCACAGACAC
TGAACCCCAGAGTCATCCCAAGGAGTCCAGATGGTGGCCCCCTGGAGCCCTCCTCTGACCTCAGCCCTCT
GACCTCCAGCGGGCATCAGGAGCAGGACACAGAACTGGGCAGTACCCACACAGCAGGTGTGACCTCCAGC
CTCACACCATCCCGTGGGCCTGTGTCTCCATCTGTCTCCTTCCAGCCCCTGGCCCGTTCCACCCCCAGGG
CAAGCCGCTTGCCTGGACCTGCAGGGTCAGTTGTATCTACTGGCACCTCCTCCTCCTCATCCCCTGGCTT
GGCCTCTGCAGGGGCTGCAGAGGGTGAAGAGGGTGCAGAGAGTGACCAGGCCGAGCCTATCATCTGCTCC
AGTGGGGCAGAGGCACCTGCCAACTCTCTGCCCTCCAAAGTGCCTACCACCTTGATGCCTGTGAACACAG
TGGCCCCGAAAGTGCCTGCCAACCCAGCATCTGCCAGCACATTGCCCTCCAAGTTGCCAACTAGCTCAAA
GCCCCCTGGTGCAGTGCCTTCTGTGTTCACCAATCCAGCACCATCCAAATTGCCCATCAACTCAACCCGT
GCTGGCATGGTGCCATCCAAAGTGCCTACTAGCATGGTGCGCACCAAGGTGTCTGCCAGCACAGTCCCCA
CCGACAGGAGCAGCAGAACTGAGGAGACCCCAGCAGCTCCGACACCTGCAGGCACCACTGGAGGCCGCTC
AGCCTGGCTAGACAGCAGCTCTGAGAATGGGAGCTTTGAGTTGGAGCTGAGTAAGCCTGGCATGCTGGTA
TCCCAGGCAGACAGCCAGTTCTCAGGCTGCTCCGAGGATCTTGCCATCAGTGCCAGCACCTCCTTGGGCA
TGGGGCCCTGCCATGGCCCAGAGGAGAATGAGTACAAGTCCGAGGGCACCTTTGGGATCCACGTGGCTGA
GAACCCCAGCATCCAGCTCATGGAGGGCAACCCTGGGCCACCTGCGGACCCGCAGAGTAGCCCCAGGTCA
CACATCGACCAGAAGTTCCAGGAGAGGGAGGTGCCATGCCACAGGCCCTCACCTGGGGCTCTGTGGCTCC
AGGCGGCTGTGGCAGGGGTGCTGGTAGTCACACTCCTGGTGGCGATGTACCGGCGGCGCCTGCACTAG
