>Addgene plasmid #45375 | pMP37-3 | addgene partial sequence | sequence record 65266 | cmv-fwd
AGCAGAGCTCGTTTAGTGAACCGTCAGAATTGATCTACCATGGACTACAAAGACGATGACGACAAGCTTA
TGCCGTTTGCTGAAGACAAGACCTATAAGTATATCTGCCGCAATTTCAGCAATTTTTGCAACGTGGATGT
TGTAGAGATTCTGCCTTACCTGCCCTGCCTGACAGCAAGAGACCAGGATCGACTGCGGGCCACCTGCACA
CTCTCAGGGAACCGGGACACCCTCTGGCATCTCTTCAGTACCCTTCAGCGGCGGCCCGGCTGGGTTGAGT
CCTTCATTGCGGCGCTGAGGGACTGTGAGCTAGCTGATCTCGCAGACGAAGTCGCCTGTGTCTACCAGCG
CTACCAGCCTCGGACCTCGGACCGTCCCCTAGACCCACTGGAGCCACCGTCACTTCCTGCTGAGGGGCCA
GGGCCCCCCACACCTGCTGTGGCCCACAGTATCCCCTACAACGGCTACAGAGAGAAGGAGCCAAGTTACC
CCATGTCTGTCCAGGAGACCCAGGCGCCAGAGTCCCCAGGAGAGAGTTCAGAGCAAGCCCCACAGACACT
GAACCCCAGAGTCATCCCAAGGAGTCCAGATGGTGGCCCCCTGGAGCCCTCCTCTGACCTCAGCCCTCTG
ACCTCCAGCGGGCATCAGGAGCAGGACACAGAACTGGGCAGTACCCACACAGCAGGTGTGACCTCCAGCC
TCACACCATCCCGTGGGCCTGTGTCTCCATCTGTCTCCTTCCAGCCCCTGGCCCGTTCCACCCCCAGGGC
AAGCCGCTTGCCTGGACCTGCAGGGTCAGTTGTATCTACTGGCACCTCCTCCTCCTCATCCCCTGGCTTG
GCCTCTGCAGGGGCTGCAGAGGGTGAAGAGGGTGCAGAGAGTGACCAGGCCGAGCCTATCATCTGCTCCA
GTGGGGCAGAGGCACCTGCCAACTCTCTGCCCTCCAAAGTGCCTACCACCTTGATGCCTGTGAACACAGT
G
