[The description below was written by a language model from this plasmid's Addgene catalogue record.]
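Description:
pMP37-3 is a mammalian expression plasmid built on the pFLAG-CMV2 backbone (about 4.7 kb), giving a total construct of roughly 6.3 kb. It is propagated in E. coli under ampicillin selection. The record lists the copy number as unknown, describes no origin of replication explicitly, and mentions no mammalian selection marker. No feature table accompanies the entry, so the details of the backbone elements beyond those named in the catalogue fields are not documented here.

The payload is a 1,608 bp insert encoding MAVS (mitochondrial antiviral signaling protein) from the mantled guereza, Colobus guereza, an Old World colobus monkey. It was cloned by restriction digestion between HindIII and BglII sites, both of which remain intact. Transcription is driven by the strong constitutive CMV promoter. The backbone supplies an N-terminal FLAG epitope fused in frame to the insert, so the protein can be detected or immunoprecipitated with anti-FLAG antibodies without a species-specific MAVS antibody.

MAVS is the adaptor that relays signals from RIG-I-like RNA sensors to the interferon induction pathway, and it is a known cleavage target of hepaciviral proteases. The associated publication concerns convergent evolution of escape from hepaciviral antagonism in primates. This suggests the construct belongs to a comparative set of primate MAVS orthologs, expressed in cultured mammalian cells to test how species-specific sequence differences affect susceptibility to viral antagonism and downstream antiviral signaling. The record does not state the specific assays.
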