Addgene plasmid #45375: pMP37-3
Depositing lab: Harmit Malik. Depositing organization: Fred Hutchinson Cancer Center. Publication: Convergent evolution of escape from hepaciviral antagonism in primates. Patel MR, Loo YM, Horner SM, Gale M Jr, Malik HS. PLoS Biol. 2012;10(3):e1001282. doi: 10.1371/journal.pbio.1001282. Epub 2012 Mar 13. PubMed 22427742.
Backbone
  Vector backbone: pFLAG-CMV2
  Backbone size w/o insert (bp): 4700
  Total vector size (bp): 6300
  Vector type: Mammalian Expression
Growth in bacteria
  Bacterial resistance: Ampicillin, 100 μg/mL
  Growth temperature: 37°C
  Growth strain: DH5alpha
  Copy number: Unknown
Gene/Insert
  Gene/Insert name: MAVS
  Species: Colobus guereza (mantled guereza)
  Insert size (bp): 1608
  GenBank ID: KC415019.1
  Promoter: CMV
  Tag / fusion protein: FLAG (N terminal on backbone)
  Cloning method: Restriction Enzyme; 5′ cloning site HindIII (not destroyed); 3′ cloning site BglII (not destroyed)
  Sequencing primers: 5′ gacgcaaatgggcggtaggcgtg; 3′ gacaaggctggtgggcactggag
Terms and licenses: Academic/Nonprofit Terms; Industry Terms: Not Available to Industry
How to cite: pMP37-3 was a gift from Harmit Malik (Addgene plasmid # 45375 ; http://n2t.net/addgene:45375 ; RRID:Addgene_45375)
